>Addgene plasmid #45327 | pCU-ACO2 | depositor full sequence | sequence record 63472 | pCU-ACO2 sequence 7276 bps
GACGAAAGGGCCTCGTGATACGCCTATTTTTATAGGTTAATGTCATGATAATAATGGTTTCTTAGCAGGT
TAGACTAACATGCAAAAAGTTTATATTCATTTTTGTAGTTATTCTTGTTTTCATTAGGATGATTACACAC
TGTGGATGTGGATTAATCGATCATTGTTAATTTAGTGTAGCTACTACCATTTCAAACAAAACGTAAATTC
TTGCAGTCGTACTGGATCTGTGAATCTATTAGTATATATGAATTAAAGTAGCTTGTACATATTATTCTGT
TGAATCATATCGCAGAGCATTGGTTGAAATCCAAAATATAAAAATGTAATATCACAAAAAATAATACTAA
TTCTAACATTAATGGGTCAGATTTTTAGTGAATACTTAAATTTATAATATCGTCTATTTAAGCTAGCAAA
TGGAACAACATTTAAAGTAAGAACATCATATCTACATGAAAATGTATATTTCAATCTGACTAATAACGCA
GAGCACATCTTTCAGTGATGTCTGTCACATGATCAAAAAGAATTGTATTTAAATAATTCATAATAAAAGC
TTAAAAAATTACAATAATGAAAATAAAGTAAATAATGACATGGGTAAGAGTTCCGAAATAGAATCTTAGT
GTACAAAACAAAAATTGCATCATTAGAGATCCCCACATTCAAATATGTATCCGCTCATGAGACAATAACC
CTGATAAATGCTTCAATAATATTGAAAAAGGAAGAGTATGAGTATTCAACATTTCCGTGTCGCCCTTATT
CCCTTTTTTGCGGCATTTTGCCTTCCTGTTTTTGCTCACCCAGAAACGCTGGTGAAAGTAAAAGATGCTG
AAGATCAGTTGGGTGCACGAGTGGGTTACATCGAACTGGATCTCAACAGCGGTAAGATCCTTGAGAGTTT
TCGCCCCGAAGAACGTTTTCCAATGATGAGCACTTTTAAAGTTCTGCTATGTGGCGCGGTATTATCCCGT
ATTGACGCCGGGCAAGAGCAACTCGGTCGCCGCATACACTATTCTCAGAATGACTTGGTTGAGTACTCAC
CAGTCACAGAAAAGCATCTTACGGATGGCATGACAGTAAGAGAATTATGCAGTGCTGCCATAACCATGAG
TGATAACACTGCGGCCAACTTACTTCTGACAACGATCGGAGGACCGAAGGAGCTAACCGCTTTTTTGCAC
AACATGGGGGATCATGTAACTCGCCTTGATCGTTGGGAACCGGAGCTGAATGAAGCCATACCAAACGACG
AGCGTGACACCACGATGCCTGTAGCAATGGCAACAACGTTGCGCAAACTATTAACTGGCGAACTACTTAC
TCTAGCTTCCCGGCAACAATTAATAGACTGGATGGAGGCGGATAAAGTTGCAGGACCACTTCTGCGCTCG
GCCCTTCCGGCTGGCTGGTTTATTGCTGATAAATCTGGAGCCGGTGAGCGTGGGTCTCGCGGTATCATTG
CAGCACTGGGGCCAGATGGTAAGCCCTCCCGTATCGTAGTTATCTACACGACGGGGAGTCAGGCAACTAT
GGATGAACGAAATAGACAGATCGCTGAGATAGGTGCCTCACTGATTAAGCATTGGTAACTGTCAGACCAA
GTTTACTCATATATACTTTAGATTGATTTAAAACTTCATTTTTAATTTAAAAGGATCTAGGTGAAGATCC
TTTTTGATAATCTCATGACCAAAATCCCTTAACGTGAGTTTTCGTTCCACTGAGCGTCAGACCCCGTAGA
AAAGATCAAAGGATCTTCTTGAGATCCTTTTTTTCTGCGCGTAATCTGCTGCTTGCAAACAAAAAAACCA
CCGCTACCAGCGGTGGTTTGTTTGCCGGATCAAGAGCTACCAACTCTTTTTCCGAAGGTAACTGGCTTCA
GCAGAGCGCAGATACCAAATACTGTTCTTCTAGTGTAGCCGTAGTTAGGCCACCACTTCAAGAACTCTGT
AGCACCGCCTACATACCTCGCTCTGCTAATCCTGTTACCAGTGGCTGCTGCCAGTGGCGATAAGTCGTGT
CTTACCGGGTTGGACTCAAGACGATAGTTACCGGATAAGGCGCAGCGGTCGGGCTGAACGGGGGGTTCGT
GCACACAGCCCAGCTTGGAGCGAACGACCTACACCGAACTGAGATACCTACAGCGTGAGCTATGAGAAAG
CGCCACGCTTCCCGAAGGGAGAAAGGCGGACAGGTATCCGGTAAGCGGCAGGGTCGGAACAGGAGAGCGC
ACGAGGGAGCTTCCAGGGGGAAACGCCTGGTATCTTTATAGTCCTGTCGGGTTTCGCCACCTCTGACTTG
AGCGTCGATTTTTGTGATGCTCGTCAGGGGGGCGGAGCCTATGGAAAAACGCCAGCAACGCGGCCTTTTT
ACGGTTCCTGGCCTTTTGCTGGCCTTTTGCTCACATGTTCTTTCCTGCGTTATCCCCTGATTCTGTGGAT
AACCGTATTACCGCCTTTGAGTGAGCTGATACCGCTCGCCGCAGCCGAACGACCGAGCGCAGCGAGTCAG
TGAGCGAGGAAGCGGAAGAGCGCCCAATACGCAAACCGCCTCTCCCCGCGCGTTGGCCGATTCATTAATG
CAGCTGGCACGACAGGTTTCCCGACTGGAAAGCGGGCAGTGAGCGCAACGCAATTAATGTGAGTTAGCTC
ACTCATTAGGCACCCCAGGCTTTACACTTTATGCTTCCGGCTCGTATGTTGTGTGGAATTGTGAGCGGAT
AACAATTTCACACAGGAAACAGCTATGACCATGATTACGCCAAGCGCGCAATTAACCCTCACTAAAGGGA
ACAAAAGCTGGAGCTCCTGCAGTGTCCCGTTTGTTTCAGTCCTTTGTTATTATTTCTTGAATAATGGACT
CTCACTTGGGAAAGGAAATACTTAAGAGTGGTATTCAAACACCTAGTTATATAGTGATTCCGGTTTTGTA
ATCGTCTACAATATAAGCAAAGTTTAGGGAATCTAGTTTCATTGTTCTTTTTTTTCTTTCTTAGTGTTCT
TTATTTTGCCAATTTTTTTTCTTCTTCCCATTATGTGGCAGGAAGGCTCAATTTTCATTTAGCAGAGCTA
AGAACGAAATTACTGGGGGGACCCGCTTCGTTATCTCGCTTTTCCCTTTTCCTTTTTCCTTCTGCGTAAC
TTTCTAACAGACTTCTTTTCCCTCGAGGAAAGATTTTGTGCGTCGCTTCTCTCCAAAGTTGCTTTTTTCA
TTTTTTGTTCAGTTTTCGCAGTTCCAAGTGCTACGGGAATCGTCTCTGCCAAATGTTTGTGTGTGTGCTA
CTGCGCAGATCGTTAGGGTGGAAAAGAAAGAAAATGCCCACTGCCTTCTCCGAGAAAATCGTGTGAAAAC
CGTGAAAACCGAAATGGATCTTACCTTTTAGGCTCCTGCGTTGCGCTCTATGCATCGGCCTGCCAATTAG
AAATCCCTTCCATACTTTTTTTCTCTTAAATCTGGGAGGGTGGCTACGCGGGTTCTTCTGCATTTGCTTT
TTTCTATCAAAACCAAATATCAAATCTTGCGGTGCTTCCTGCAGAGAAGTATCTCGAGGAATAGACATTG
TGAGCCAACAGAAAAAAAGAGGGGGGGAGGCCAGAGACGATGGTGGATGTGCGATGATCTCTGGCACCTT
GTTAAGAATAGAACTGTAAGTGCTGTGGGAACTGCGCACAGTCATGGTGCTGGGATATCTAATTTCGGGT
CGGTGGCAGATCAGACCCACGTGGGTCTGATCTAAAGTAAAGAGCAGACAATAACTTGATAGCCAGTGCT
TTAGTTCCAGTCACACTGTTAAGCGGGTACCCATTGTATTTTTACTTGCCTGGAGGATGTACGGTAAGTG
TCAAGCAAATATTCTTGAGCAAAAAATTTGCATGAAAACGGATCCATCCTCTGTGAATTGACACATAACT
GGAGTAGTAATTAGCTTTCTATGTGCAGACGGTGAGACCTGACGCCCATTAGTTAGACAATGTCGTATGG
GCCCTCTGCACTATGGGGGGGGGACTATGTGACTATTTATTTGCGTACAGTATTACATGTATATATTTCT
TGTGCATGTGGTTCAAGCTGTGTTCTTTGAAAAATGTAACTTAATAAGCTTCTATGGCCAAGTTGGTAAG
GCGCCACACTAGTAATGTGGAGATCATCAGTTCAAATCTGGTTGGAAGCATTTATTTTTTACTTTAAAAA
AGCATGCCATTAATAATCCTACTATTGGTGAGAAAAGCATTCGACTTTTTGGTTTTGATACTATCCAGGT
TTGTAACACAGGATACTTTCGTACACACCCTTTTCGAATAAGTTTTTTGCCCAACTACACAATCACCCGT
ACAATGCAGGGGATATCCAAACCATTAAGTAGTCATCATTTTGAAAAAATAAAAGAAATCCAAATTTCCA
TCGGGATTTTTCTTCAGTTTCCTATCAACCTCTCATCTTTGATCTAACTAGTTCTTTACAAAAAGCTTTC
CATTTCATATCTTCGGGAAAAGGGTTTCCTTTTAGGATGTGCAAGAAACATCCATTGGCTCTTGACTAAT
ACTAAGAATTCCAGTGTAAACAGTACCACCTTCCCATTGTCAATTGAAGTTGGAAATTAAGAAAAAATTG
CGGTGGGAAATATTTGGCGATGACTAAACATTTATTGCAAGTCCTACAAAATTTTTTTTTTCATAGCAAA
CTCACTATATATATTAACAACAATAACTTAACAAATAAAAATAACAAATAGAAGTAAAACGTCTATACTG
AGCCGGACCTTGTCTTACATTACAACAAACTACAATTCGTACCCACTAGCATCTAGAACTAGTGGATCCC
CCGGGCTGCAGGAATTCGATATCAAGCTTATCGATACCGTCGACCTCGAGAACACAACCCACAGCTACCA
CCATCAACAATATTTATATATATAACGTACACATAGAAATCACACAAACAGAGTATTTATTCTTAACTAC
ATGAACTACCATCAGACCGTCTGGGCCACTATATAATGTGCCATTCATAAACGTGATCACTTTACGTAGC
AGGCAACCCCAGGTGAAAATTTTTCAGCGAGCTGCCAGATTGTCAGGTGAAAAACTGAAAAAAACTTCTG
GGCGATGAGCTTGTGGCGGGAAATTAAGTATATAAAGCAGTTAGTTTCTTCTGCTTCTTGTGGTTCTGGG
TATTCTTGTAATATTTGGAAGAATAGAAAATCAAGACTACTGCCTTTCTTTTCATATTATAGAGGAAGAA
ATACGCACGAACACGATATAGAGGTAAAGGTACCCAATTCGCCCTATAGTGAGTCGTATTACGCGCGCTC
ACTGGCCGTCGTTTTACAACGTCGTGACTGGGAAAACCCTGGCGTTACCCAACTTAATCGCCTTGCAGCA
CATCCCCCTTTCGCCAGCTGGCGTAATAGCGAAGAGGCCCGCACCGATCGCCCTTCCCAACAGTTGCGCA
GCCTGAATGGCGAATGG
[124 nt withheld, positions 5478-5601]
C
[91 nt withheld, positions 5603-5693]
A
[49 nt withheld, positions 5695-5743]
CCTTTGACGTTGGAGTCCACGTTCTTT
[37 nt withheld, positions 5771-5807]
ACCCTATCTCGGTCTATTCTTTTGATTTATAAGGGATTTTGCCGATTTCGGCCTATTGGTTAAAAAATGA
GCTGATTTAACAAAAATTTAACGCGAATTTTAACAAAATATTAACGCTTACAATTTCCTGATGCGGTATT
TTCTCCTTACGCATCTGTGCGGTATTTCACACCGCATAGGGTAATAACTGATATAATTAAATTGAAGCTC
TAATTTGTGAGTTTAGTATACATGCATTTACTTATAATACAGTTTTTTAGTTTTGCTGGCCGCATCTTCT
CAAATATGCTTCCCAGCCTGCTTTTCTGTAACGTTCACCCTCTACCTTAGCATCCCTTCCCTTTGCAAAT
AGTCCTCTTCCAACAATAATAATGTCAGATCCTGTAGAGACCACATCATCCACGGTTCTATACTGTTGAC
CCAATGCGTCTCCCTTGTCATCTAAACCCACACCGGGTGTCATAATCAACCAATCGTAACCTTCATCTCT
TCCACCCATGTCTCTTTGAGCAATAAAGCCGATAACAAAATCTTTGTCGCTCTTCGCAATGTCAACAGTA
CCCTTAGTATATTCTCCAGTAGATAGGGAGCCCTTGCATGACAATTCTGCTAACATCAAAAGGCCTCTAG
GTTCCTTTGTTACTTCTTCTGCCGCCTGCTTCAAACCGCTAACAATACCTGGGCCCACCACACCGTGTGC
ATTCGTAATGTCTGCCCATTCTGCTATTCTGTATACACCCGCAGAGTACTGCAATTTGACTGTATTACCA
ATGTCAGCAAATTTTCTGTCTTCGAAGAGTAAAAAATTGTACTTGGCGGATAATGCCTTTAGCGGCTTAA
CTGTGCCCTCCATGGAAAAATCAGTCAAGATATCCACATGTGTTTTTAGTAAACAAATTTTGGGACCTAA
TGCTTCAACTAACTCCAGTAATTCCTTGGTGGTACGAACATCCAATGAAGCACACAAGTTTGTTTGCTTT
TCGTGCATGATATTAAATAGCTTGGCAGCAACAGGACTAGGATGAGTAGCAGCACGTTCCTTATATGTAG
CTTTCGACATGATTTATCTTCGTTTCCTGCAGGTTTTTGTTCTGTGCAGTTGGGTTAAGAATACTGGGCA
ATTTCATGTTTCTTCAACACTACATATGCGTATATATACCAATCTAAGTCTGTGCTCCTTCCTTCGTTCT
TCCTTCTGTTCGGAGATTACCGAATCAAAAAAATTTCAAGGAAACCGAAATCAAAAAAAAGAATAAAAAA
AAAATGATGAATTGAAAAGGTGGTATGGTGCACTCTCAGTACAATCTGCTCTGATGCCGCATAGTTAAGC
CAGCCCCGACACCCGCCAACACCCGCTGACGCGCCCTGACGGGCTTGTCTGCTCCCGGCATCCGCTTACA
GACAAGCTGTGACCGTCTCCGGGAGCTGCATGTGTCAGAGGTTTTCACCGTCATCACCGAAACGCGCGA
Features (pLannotate 1.2.2; 18 found; start..end, strand, type, name):
    666..737     +  promoter       AmpR promoter: bla
    738..1598    +  CDS            AmpR: β-lactamase; bla; confers resistance to ampicillin, carbenicillin, and related antibiotics
   1769..2357    +  rep_origin     ori: high-copy-number ColE1/pMB1/pBR322/pUC origin of replication
   2540..2632    +  CDS            lacI (fragment): lac repressor; lacI; The lac repressor binds to the lac operator to inhibit transcription in E. coli. This inhibition can be relieved by adding lactose or isopropyl-β-D-thiogalactopyranoside (IPTG).
   2645..2666    +  protein_bind   CAP binding site: CAP binding activates transcription in the presence of cAMP. E. coli catabolite activator protein
   2681..2711    +  promoter       lac promoter: promoter for the E. coli lac operon
   2719..2735    +  protein_bind   lac operator: The lac repressor binds to the lac operator to inhibit transcription in E. coli. This inhibition can be relieved by adding lactose or isopropyl-β-D-thiogalactopyranoside (IPTG). lac repressor encoded by lacI
   2780..2798    +  promoter       T3 promoter: promoter for bacteriophage T3 RNA polymerase
   4107..4179    +  ncRNA          tRNA: Accession: RF00005 - tRNA
   4812..4880    +  misc_feature   MCS (fragment): pBluescript multiple cloning site
   5293..5311    -  promoter       T7 promoter: promoter for bacteriophage T7 RNA polymerase
   5319..5474    +  CDS            lacZα (fragment): LacZα fragment of β-galactosidase; lacZ fragment
   5478..5906    +  rep_origin     f1 ori (sequence partly withheld): f1 bacteriophage origin of replication; arrow indicates direction of (+) strand synthesis
   5934..5985    -  misc_feature   bom (fragment): basis of mobility region from pBR322
   6064..6867    -  CDS            URA3: orotidine-5'-phosphate decarboxylase, required for uracil biosynthesis; S. cerevisiae URA3; yeast auxotrophic marker, counterselectable with 5-fluoroorotic acid (5-FOA)
   6868..7083    -  promoter       URA3 promoter: S. cerevisiae URA3
   7091..7140    -  misc_feature   bom (fragment): basis of mobility region from pBR322
   7242..1       -  CDS            rop (fragment) (across the origin): Rop protein, which maintains plasmids at low copy number; rop
