[The description below was written by a language model from this plasmid's Addgene catalogue record and pLannotate feature annotations shown in this document.]
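Description:
pCU-ACO2 is an empty expression backbone for the pathogenic yeast Candida glabrata, derived from the shuttle vector pGRB2.1 and totalling 7,276 bp. It was made by cloning the C. glabrata ACO2 promoter into the backbone as a SacI/XbaI fragment, so that an open reading frame placed downstream is transcribed under ACO2 control. No gene of interest is present. The feature table does not annotate the ACO2 promoter itself, but the unannotated stretch between the T3 promoter and the remnant of the pBluescript multiple cloning site is where it would be expected to lie. A tRNA-like element is detected within that stretch, presumably carried in with yeast genomic sequence. No terminator is annotated after the cloning site, and no yeast centromere or autonomous replication element is annotated either, so the record does not show how the plasmid is maintained in C. glabrata.

In E. coli the plasmid replicates from a high-copy ColE1/pUC-type origin and is selected with ampicillin through the bla gene and its promoter. The pBluescript ancestry is visible in the flanking T3 and T7 promoters, the lac promoter/operator and CAP site, fragments of lacZα and lacI, and an f1 origin that permits single-stranded DNA production. Short bom and rop fragments are leftovers from pBR322-type sequence. In yeast, selection relies on the S. cerevisiae URA3 gene with its native promoter, which complements uracil auxotrophy in ura3 strains and can be counterselected with 5-fluoroorotic acid. The plasmid comes from a published set of C. glabrata expression plasmids and serves as a recipient for restriction cloning of genes to be expressed from the ACO2 promoter.
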