Addgene plasmid #45327: pCU-ACO2
Purpose: (Empty Backbone)
Depositing lab: Brendan Cormack. Depositing organization: Johns Hopkins University and School of Medicine. Publication: Expression plasmids for use in Candida glabrata. Zordan RE, Ren Y, Pan SJ, Rotondo G, De Las Penas A, Iluore J, Cormack BP. G3 (Bethesda). 2013 Oct 3;3(10):1675-86. doi: 10.1534/g3.113.006908. PubMed 23934995.
Backbone
  Vector backbone: pGRB2.1
  Backbone size (bp): 7276
  Modifications to backbone: C. glabrata ACO2 promoter was cloned into backbone using SacI/XbaI restriction digest
  Vector type: C. glabrata expression
  Promoter: ACO2
  Selectable markers: URA3
Growth in bacteria
  Bacterial resistance: Ampicillin, 100 μg/mL
  Growth temperature: 37°C
  Growth strain: DH10B
  Copy number: High Copy
Gene/Insert
  Cloning method: Restriction Enzyme
Terms and licenses: Academic/Nonprofit Terms; Industry Terms: Not Available to Industry
How to cite: pCU-ACO2 was a gift from Brendan Cormack (Addgene plasmid # 45327 ; http://n2t.net/addgene:45327 ; RRID:Addgene_45327)
