>Addgene plasmid #45327 | pCU-ACO2 | addgene partial sequence | sequence record 64721 | URA3-R2 5'-TTGGCGGATAATGCCTTTAG-3'
AGATATCCACATGTGTTTTTAGTAAACAAATTTTGGGACCTAATGCTTCAACTAACTCCAGTAATTCCTT
GGTGGTACGAACATCCAATGAAGCACACAAGTTTGTTTGCTTTTCGTGCATGATATTAAATAGCTTGGCA
GCAACAGGACTAGGATGAGTAGCAGCACGTTCCTTATATGTAGCTTTCGACATGATTTATCTTCGTTTCC
TGCAGGTTTTTGTTCTGTGCAGTTGGGTTAAGAATACTGGGCAATTTCATGTTTCTTCAACACTACATAT
GCGTATATATACCAATCTAAGTCTGTGCTCCTTCCTTCGTTCTTCCTTCTGTTCGGAGATTACCGAATCA
AAAAAATTTCAAGGAAACCGAAATCAAAAAAAAGAATAAAAAAAAAATGATGAATTGAAAAGGTGGTATG
GTGCACTCTCAGTACAATCTGCTCTGATGCCGCATAGTTAAGCCAGCCCCGACACCCGCCAACACCCGCT
GACGCGCCCTGACGGGCTTGTCTGCTCCCGGCATCCGCTTACAGACAAGCTGTGACCGTCTCCGGGAGCT
GCATGTGTCAGAGGTTTTCACCGTCATCACCGAAACGCGCGAGACGAAAGGGCCTCGTGATACGCCTATT
TTTATAGGTTAATGTCATGATAATAATGGTTTCTTAGCAGGTTAGACTAACATGCAAAAAGTTTATATTC
ATTTTTGTAGTTATTCTTGTTTTCATTAGGATGATTACACACTGTGGATGTGGATTAATCGATCATTGTT
AATTTAGTGTAGCTACTACCATTTCAAACAAAACGTAAATTCTTGCAGTCGTACTGGATCTGTGAATCTA
TTAGTATATATGAATTAAAGTAGCTTGTACATATTATTCTGTTGAATCATATCGCAGAGCATTGGTTGAA
ATCCAAAATATAAAAATGTAATATCACAAAAAATAATACTAATTCTAACATTAATGGGTCAGATTTTTAG
TGAATACTTAAATTTATAATATCGTCTATTTAAGCTAGCAA
