>Addgene plasmid #45327 | pCU-ACO2 | addgene partial sequence | sequence record 66507 | pBluescriptSK
TCGATACCGTCGACCTCGAGAACACAACCCACAGCTACCACCATCAACAATATTTATATATATAACGTAC
ACATAGAAATCACACAAACAGAGTATTTATTCTTAACTACATGAACTACCATCAGACCGTCTGGGCCACT
ATATAATGTGCCATTCATAAACGTGATCACTTTACGTAGCAGGCAACCCCAGGTGAAAATTTTTCAGCGA
GCTGCCAGATTGTCAGGTGAAAAACTGAAAAAAACTTCTGGGCGATGAGCTTGTGGCGGGAAATTAAGTA
TATAAAGCAGTTAGTTTCTTCTGCTTCTTGTGGTTCTGGGTATTCTTGTAATATTTGGAAGAATAGAAAA
TCAAGACTACTGCCTTTCTTTTCATATTATAGAGGAAGAAATACGCACGAACACGATATAGAGGTAAAGG
TACCCAATTCGCCCTATAGTGAGTCGTATTACGCGCGCTCACTGGCCGTCGTTTTACAACGTCGTGACTG
GGAAAACCCTGGCGTTACCCAACTTAATCGCCTTGCAGCACATCCCCCTTTCGCCAGCTGGCGTAATAGC
GAAGAGGCCCGCACCGATCGCCCTTCCCAACAGTTGCGCAGCCTGAATGGCGAATGG
[124 nt withheld, positions 618-741]
C
[91 nt withheld, positions 743-833]
A
[49 nt withheld, positions 835-883]
CCTTTGACGTTGGAGTCC
